>Addgene plasmid #213115 | pLV-EF1a-MinE-IRES-Blast | addgene full sequence | sequence record 420367 | Addgene NGS Result
CTTTCCGGGACTTTCGCTTTCCCCCTCCCTATTGCCACGGCGGAACTCATCGCCGCCTGCCTTGCCCGCT
GCTGGACAGGGGCTCGGCTGTTGGGCACTGACAATTCCGTGGTGTTGTCGGGGAAGCTGACGTCCTTTCC
ATGGCTGCTCGCCTGTGTTGCCACCTGGATTCTGCGCGGGACGTCCTTCTGCTACGTCCCTTCGGCCCTC
AATCCAGCGGACCTTCCTTCCCGCGGCCTGCTGCCGGCTCTGCGGCCTCTTCCGCGTCTTCGCCTTCGCC
CTCAGACGAGTCGGATCTCCCTTTGGGCCGCCTCCCCGCCTGGAATTAATTCTGCAGTCGAGACCTAGAA
AAACATGGAGCAATCACAAGTAGCAATACAGCAGCTACCAATGCTGATTGTGCCTGGCTAGAAGCACAAG
AGGAGGAGGAGGTGGGTTTTCCAGTCACACCTCAGGTACCTTTAAGACCAATGACTTACAAGGCAGCTGT
AGATCTTAGCCACTTTTTAAAAGAAAAGAGGGGACTGGAAGGGCTAATTCACTCCCAACGAAGACAAGAT
ATCCTTGATCTGTGGATCTACCACACACAAGGCTACTTCCCTGATTAGCAGAACTACACACCAGGGCCAG
GGGTCAGATATCCACTGACCTTTGGATGGTGCTACAAGCTAGTACCAGTTGAGCCAGATAAGGTAGAAGA
GGCCAATAAAGGAGAGAACACCAGCTTGTTACACCCTGTGAGCCTGCATGGGATGGATGACCCGGAGAGA
GAAGTGTTAGAGTGGAGGTTTGACAGCCGCCTAGCATTTCATCACGTGGCCCGAGAGCTGCATCCGGAGT
ACTTCAAGAACTGCTGATATCGAGCTTGCTACAAGGGACTTTCCGCTGGGGACTTTCCAGGGAGGCGTGG
CCTGGGCGGGACTGGGGAGTGGCGAGCCCTCAGATCCTGCATATAAGCAGCTGCTTTTTGCCTGTACTGG
GTCTCTCTGGTTAGACCAGATCTGAGCCTGGGAGCTCTCTGGCTAACTAGGGAACCCACTGCTTAAGCCT
CAATAAAGCTTGCCTTGAGTGCTTCAAGTAGTGTGTGCCCGTCTGTTGTGTGACTCTGGTAACTAGAGAT
CCCTCAGACCCTTTTAGTCAGTGTGGAAAATCTCTAGCAGTAGTAGTTCATGTCATCTTATTATTCAGTA
TTTATAACTTGCAAAGAAATGAATATCAGAGAGTGAGAGGCCTTGACATTGCTAGCGTTTACCGTCGACC
TCTAGCTAGAGCTTGGCGTAATCATGGTCATAGCTGTTTCCTGTGTGAAATTGTTATCCGCTCACAATTC
CACACAACATACGAGCCGGAAGCATAAAGTGTAAAGCCTGGGGTGCCTAATGAGTGAGCTAACTCACATT
AATTGCGTTGCGCTCACTGCCCGCTTTCCAGTCGGGAAACCTGTCGTGCCAGCTGCATTAATGAATCGGC
CAACGCGCGGGGAGAGGCGGTTTGCGTATTGGGCGCTCTTCCGCTTCCTCGCTCACTGACTCGCTGCGCT
CGGTCGTTCGGCTGCGGCGAGCGGTATCAGCTCACTCAAAGGCGGTAATACGGTTATCCACAGAATCAGG
GGATAACGCAGGAAAGAACATGTGAGCAAAAGGCCAGCAAAAGGCCAGGAACCGTAAAAAGGCCGCGTTG
CTGGCGTTTTTCCATAGGCTCCGCCCCCCTGACGAGCATCACAAAAATCGACGCTCAAGTCAGAGGTGGC
GAAACCCGACAGGACTATAAAGATACCAGGCGTTTCCCCCTGGAAGCTCCCTCGTGCGCTCTCCTGTTCC
GACCCTGCCGCTTACCGGATACCTGTCCGCCTTTCTCCCTTCGGGAAGCGTGGCGCTTTCTCATAGCTCA
CGCTGTAGGTATCTCAGTTCGGTGTAGGTCGTTCGCTCCAAGCTGGGCTGTGTGCACGAACCCCCCGTTC
AGCCCGACCGCTGCGCCTTATCCGGTAACTATCGTCTTGAGTCCAACCCGGTAAGACACGACTTATCGCC
ACTGGCAGCAGCCACTGGTAACAGGATTAGCAGAGCGAGGTATGTAGGCGGTGCTACAGAGTTCTTGAAG
TGGTGGCCTAACTACGGCTACACTAGAAGAACAGTATTTGGTATCTGCGCTCTGCTGAAGCCAGTTACCT
TCGGAAAAAGAGTTGGTAGCTCTTGATCCGGCAAACAAACCACCGCTGGTAGCGGTGGTTTTTTTGTTTG
CAAGCAGCAGATTACGCGCAGAAAAAAAGGATCTCAAGAAGATCCTTTGATCTTTTCTACGGGGTCTGAC
GCTCAGTGGAACGAAAACTCACGTTAAGGGATTTTGGTCATGAGATTATCAAAAAGGATCTTCACCTAGA
TCCTTTTAAATTAAAAATGAAGTTTTAAATCAATCTAAAGTATATATGAGTAAACTTGGTCTGACAGTTA
CCAATGCTTAATCAGTGAGGCACCTATCTCAGCGATCTGTCTATTTCGTTCATCCATAGTTGCCTGACTC
CCCGTCGTGTAGATAACTACGATACGGGAGGGCTTACCATCTGGCCCCAGTGCTGCAATGATACCGCGAG
ACCCACGCTCACCGGCTCCAGATTTATCAGCAATAAACCAGCCAGCCGGAAGGGCCGAGCGCAGAAGTGG
TCCTGCAACTTTATCCGCCTCCATCCAGTCTATTAATTGTTGCCGGGAAGCTAGAGTAAGTAGTTCGCCA
GTTAATAGTTTGCGCAACGTTGTTGCCATTGCTACAGGCATCGTGGTGTCACGCTCGTCGTTTGGTATGG
CTTCATTCAGCTCCGGTTCCCAACGATCAAGGCGAGTTACATGATCCCCCATGTTGTGCAAAAAAGCGGT
TAGCTCCTTCGGTCCTCCGATCGTTGTCAGAAGTAAGTTGGCCGCAGTGTTATCACTCATGGTTATGGCA
GCACTGCATAATTCTCTTACTGTCATGCCATCCGTAAGATGCTTTTCTGTGACTGGTGAGTACTCAACCA
AGTCATTCTGAGAATAGTGTATGCGGCGACCGAGTTGCTCTTGCCCGGCGTCAATACGGGATAATACCGC
GCCACATAGCAGAACTTTAAAAGTGCTCATCATTGGAAAACGTTCTTCGGGGCGAAAACTCTCAAGGATC
TTACCGCTGTTGAGATCCAGTTCGATGTAACCCACTCGTGCACCCAACTGATCTTCAGCATCTTTTACTT
TCACCAGCGTTTCTGGGTGAGCAAAAACAGGAAGGCAAAATGCCGCAAAAAAGGGAATAAGGGCGACACG
GAAATGTTGAATACTCATACTCTTCCTTTTTCAATATTATTGAAGCATTTATCAGGGTTATTGTCTCATG
AGCGGATACATATTTGAATGTATTTAGAAAAATAAACAAATAGGGGTTCCGCGCACATTTCCCCGAAAAG
TGCCACCTGACGTCGACGGATCGGGAGATCAACTTGTTTATTGCAGCTTATAATGGTTACAAATAAAGCA
ATAGCATCACAAATTTCACAAATAAAGCATTTTTTTCACTGCATTCTAGTTGTGGTTTGTCCAAACTCAT
CAATGTATCTTATCATGTCTGGATCAACTGGATAACTCAAGCTAACCAAAATCATCCCAAACTTCCCACC
CCATACCCTATTACCACTGCCAATTACCTGTGGTTTCATTTACTCTAAACCTGTGATTCCTCTGAATTAT
TTTCATTTTAAAGAAATTGTATTTGTTAAATATGTACTACAAACTTAGTAGTTGGAAGGGCTAATTCACT
CCCAAAGAAGACAAGATATCCTTGATCTGTGGATCTACCACACACAAGGCTACTTCCCTGATTAGCAGAA
CTACACACCAGGGCCAGGGGTCAGATATCCACTGACCTTTGGATGGTGCTACAAGCTAGTACCAGTTGAG
CCAGATAAGGTAGAAGAGGCCAATAAAGGAGAGAACACCAGCTTGTTACACCCTGTGAGCCTGCATGGGA
TGGATGACCCGGAGAGAGAAGTGTTAGAGTGGAGGTTTGACAGCCGCCTAGCATTTCATCACGTGGCCCG
AGAGCTGCATCCGGAGTACTTCAAGAACTGCTGATATCGAGCTTGCTACAAGGGACTTTCCGCTGGGGAC
TTTCCAGGGAGGCGTGGCCTGGGCGGGACTGGGGAGTGGCGAGCCCTCAGATCCTGCATATAAGCAGCTG
CTTTTTGCCTGTACTGGGTCTCTCTGGTTAGACCAGATCTGAGCCTGGGAGCTCTCTGGCTAACTAGGGA
ACCCACTGCTTAAGCCTCAATAAAGCTTGCCTTGAGTGCTTCAAGTAGTGTGTGCCCGTCTGTTGTGTGA
CTCTGGTAACTAGAGATCCCTCAGACCCTTTTAGTCAGTGTGGAAAATCTCTAGCAGTGGCGCCCGAACA
GGGACTTGAAAGCGAAAGGGAAACCAGAGGAGCTCTCTCGACGCAGGACTCGGCTTGCTGAAGCGCGCAC
GGCAAGAGGCGAGGGGCGGCGACTGGTGAGTACGCCAAAAATTTTGACTAGCGGAGGCTAGAAGGAGAGA
GATGGGTGCGAGAGCGTCAGTATTAAGCGGGGGAGAATTAGATCGCGATGGGAAAAAATTCGGTTAAGGC
CAGGGGGAAAGAAAAAATATAAATTAAAACATATAGTATGGGCAAGCAGGGAGCTAGAACGATTCGCAGT
TAATCCTGGCCTGTTAGAAACATCAGAAGGCTGTAGACAAATACTGGGACAGCTACAACCATCCCTTCAG
ACAGGATCAGAAGAACTTAGATCATTATATAATACAGTAGCAACCCTCTATTGTGTGCATCAAAGGATAG
AGATAAAAGACACCAAGGAAGCTTTAGACAAGATAGAGGAAGAGCAAAACAAAAGTAAGACCACCGCACA
GCAAGCGGCCGGCCGCTGATCTTCAGACCTGGAGGAGGAGATATGAGGGACAATTGGAGAAGTGAATTAT
ATAAATATAAAGTAGTAAAAATTGAACCATTAGGAGTAGCACCCACCAAGGCAAAGAGAAGAGTGGTGCA
GAGAGAAAAAAGAGCAGTGGGAATAGGAGCTTTGTTCCTTGGGTTCTTGGGAGCAGCAGGAAGCACTATG
GGCGCAGCGTCAATGACGCTGACGGTACAGGCCAGACAATTATTGTCTGGTATAGTGCAGCAGCAGAACA
ATTTGCTGAGGGCTATTGAGGCGCAACAGCATCTGTTGCAACTCACAGTCTGGGGCATCAAGCAGCTCCA
GGCAAGAATCCTGGCTGTGGAAAGATACCTAAAGGATCAACAGCTCCTGGGGATTTGGGGTTGCTCTGGA
AAACTCATTTGCACCACTGCTGTGCCTTGGAATGCTAGTTGGAGTAATAAATCTCTGGAACAGATTTGGA
ATCACACGACCTGGATGGAGTGGGACAGAGAAATTAACAATTACACAAGCTTAATACACTCCTTAATTGA
AGAATCGCAAAACCAGCAAGAAAAGAATGAACAAGAATTATTGGAATTAGATAAATGGGCAAGTTTGTGG
AATTGGTTTAACATAACAAATTGGCTGTGGTATATAAAATTATTCATAATGATAGTAGGAGGCTTGGTAG
GTTTAAGAATAGTTTTTGCTGTACTTTCTATAGTGAATAGAGTTAGGCAGGGATATTCACCATTATCGTT
TCAGACCCACCTCCCAACCCCGAGGGGACCCGACAGGCCCGAAGGAATAGAAGAAGAAGGTGGAGAGAGA
GACAGAGACAGATCCATTCGATTAGTGAACGGATCTCGACGGTATCGCCTTTAAAAGAAAAGGGGGGATT
GGGGGGTACAGTGCAGGGGAAAGAATAGTAGACATAATAGCAACAGACATACAAACTAAAGAATTACAAA
AACAAATTACAAAAATTCAAAATTTTCGGGTTTATTACAGGGACAGCAGAGATCCAGTTTATCGATGAGG
CCCTTTCGTCTTCACTCGAGGTGCCCGTCAGTGGGCAGAGCGCACATCGCCCACAGTCCCCGAGAAGTTG
GGGGGAGGGGTCGGCAATTGAACCGGTGCCTAGAGAAGGTGGCGCGGGGTAAACTGGGAAAGTGATGTCG
TGTACTGGCTCCGCCTTTTTCCCGAGGGTGGGGGAGAACCGTATATAAGTGCAGTAGTCGCCGTGAACGT
TCTTTTTCGCAACGGGTTTGCCGCCAGAACACAGGTAAGTGCCGTGTGTGGTTCCCGCGGGCCTGGCCTC
TTTACGGGTTATGGCCCTTGCGTGCCTTGAATTACTTCCACCTGGCTGCAGTACGTGATTCTTGATCCCG
AGCTTCGGGTTGGAAGTGGGTGGGAGAGTTCGAGGCCTTGCGCTTAAGGAGCCCCTTCGCCTCGTGCTTG
AGTTGAGGCCTGGCCTGGGCGCTGGGGCCGCCGCGTGCGAATCTGGTGGCACCTTCGCGCCTGTCTCGCT
GCTTTCGATAAGTCTCTAGCCATTTAAAATTTTTGATGACCTGCTGCGACGCTTTTTTTCTGGCAAGATA
GTCTTGTAAATGCGGGCCAAGATCTGCACACTGGTATTTCGGTTTTTGGGGCCGCGGGCGGCGACGGGGC
CCGTGCGTCCCAGCGCACATGTTCGGCGAGGCGGGGCCTGCGAGCGCGGCCACCGAGAATCGGACGGGGG
TAGTCTCAAGCTGGCCGGCCTGCTCTGGTGCCTGGCCTCGCGCCGCCGTGTATCGCCCCGCCCTGGGCGG
CAAGGCTGGCCCGGTCGGCACCAGTTGCGTGAGCGGAAAGATGGCCGCTTCCCGGCCCTGCTGCAGGGAG
CTCAAAATGGAGGACGCGGCGCTCGGGAGAGCGGGCGGGTGAGTCACCCACACAAAGGAAAAGGGCCTTT
CCGTCCTCAGCCGTCGCTTCATGTGACTCCACGGAGTACCGGGCGCCGTCCAGGCACCTCGATTAGTTCT
CGAGCTTTTGGAGTACGTCGTCTTTAGGTTGGGGGGAGGGGTTTTATGCGATGGAGTTTCCCCACACTGA
GTGGGTGGAGACTGAAGTTAGGCCAGCTTGGCACTTGATGTAATTCTCCTTGGAATTTGCCCTTTTTGAG
TTTGGATCTTGGTTCATTCTCAAGCCTCAGACAGTGGTTCAAAGTTTTTTTCTTCCATTTCAGGTGTCGT
GAGGATCCGCCACCATGGCCCTTCTTGACTTCTTCCTGTCTCGAAAAAAGAACACAGCGAATATCGCGAA
AGAACGGTTGCAAATTATAGTGGCGGAGAGACGACGAAGCGACGCGGAGCCTCATTACCTTCCTCAATTG
CGAAAAGACATACTGGAAGTGATCTGCAAGTACGTTCAAATTGACCCTGAGATGGTGACCGTGCAACTTG
AACAGAAGGATGGAGATATAAGCATCCTGGAATTGAACGTAACCCTTCCCGAGGCGGAAGAACTTAAATA
AGCGGCCGCTCTAGAGTCGACGGGCCGCGGTAACAATTGTTAACTAACTTAAGCTAGCAACGGTTTCCCT
CTAGCGGGATCAATTCCGCCCCCCCCCCCTAACGTTACTGGCCGAAGCCGCTTGGAATAAGGCCGGTGTG
CGTTTGTCTATATGTTATTTTCCACCATATTGCCGTCTTTTGGCAATGTGAGGGCCCGGAAACCTGGCCC
TGTCTTCTTGACGAGCATTCCTAGGGGTCTTTCCCCTCTCGCCAAAGGAATGCAAGGTCTGTTGAATGTC
GTGAAGGAAGCAGTTCCTCTGGAAGCTTCTTGAAGACAAACAACGTCTGTAGCGACCCTTTGCAGGCAGC
GGAACCCCCCACCTGGCGACAGGTGCCTCTGCGGCCAAAAGCCACGTGTATAAGATACACCTGCAAAGGC
GGCACAACCCCAGTGCCACGTTGTGAGTTGGATAGTTGTGGAAAGAGTCAAATGGCTCTCCTCAAGCGTA
TTCAACAAGGGGCTGAAGGATGCCCAGAAGGTACCCCATTGTATGGGATCTGATCTGGGGCCTCGGTGCA
CATGCTTTACATGTGTTTAGTCGAGGTTAAAAAAACGTCTAGGCCCCCCGAACCACGGGGACGTGGTTTT
CCTTTGAAAAACACGATAATACCATGGTCATGAAAACATTTAACATTTCTCAACAAGATCTAGAATTAGT
AGAAGTAGCGACAGAGAAGATTACAATGCTTTATGAGGATAATAAACATCATGTGGGAGCGGCAATTCGT
ACGAAAACAGGAGAAATCATTTCGGCAGTACATATTGAAGCGTATATAGGACGAGTAACTGTTTGTGCAG
AAGCCATTGCGATTGGTAGTGCAGTTTCGAATGGACAAAAGGATTTTGACACGATTGTAGCTGTTAGACA
CCCTTATTCTGACGAAGTAGATAGAAGTATTCGAGTGGTAAGTCCTTGTGGTATGTGTAGGGAGTTGATT
TCAGACTATGCACCAGATTGTTTTGTGTTAATAGAAATGAATGGCAAGTTAGTCAAAACTACGATTGAAG
AACTCATTCCACTCAAATATACCCGAAATTAACCCGGGCGGGGCGCGTCTGGAACAATCAACCTCTGGAT
TACAAAATTTGTGAAAGATTGACTGGTATTCTTAACTATGTTGCTCCTTTTACGCTATGTGGATACGCTG
CTTTAATGCCTTTGTATCATGCTATTGCTTCCCGTATGGCTTTCATTTTCTCCTCCTTGTATAAATCCTG
GTTGCTGTCTCTTTATGAGGAGTTGTGGCCCGTTGTCAGGCAACGTGGCGTGGTGTGCACTGTGTTTGCT
GACGCAACCCCCACTGGTTGGGGCATTGCCACCACCTGTCAGCTC
Features (pLannotate 1.2.2; 23 found; start..end, strand, type, name):
    336..854     +  CDS            nef (fragment): NEF_HV1BR - Experimental evidence at protein level: Swiss-Prot protein existence level 1. Extracellular Nef protein targets CD4(+) T-lymphocytes for apoptosis by interacting with CXCR4 surface receptors (PubMed:14990729). From Human immunodeficiency virus type 1 group M subtype B (isolate BRU/LAI) (HIV-1).
    902..1159    +  LTR            5' LTR (truncated): truncated 5' long terminal repeat (LTR) from HIV-1
   1311..1327    -  protein_bind   lac operator: The lac repressor binds to the lac operator to inhibit transcription in E. coli. This inhibition can be relieved by adding lactose or isopropyl-β-D-thiogalactopyranoside (IPTG). lac repressor encoded by lacI
   1335..1365    -  promoter       lac promoter: promoter for the E. coli lac operon
   1380..1401    -  protein_bind   CAP binding site: CAP binding activates transcription in the presence of cAMP. E. coli catabolite activator protein
   1414..1506    -  CDS            lacI (fragment): lac repressor; lacI; The lac repressor binds to the lac operator to inhibit transcription in E. coli. This inhibition can be relieved by adding lactose or isopropyl-β-D-thiogalactopyranoside (IPTG).
   1689..2277    -  rep_origin     ori: high-copy-number ColE1/pMB1/pBR322/pUC origin of replication
   2448..3308    -  CDS            AmpR: β-lactamase; bla; confers resistance to ampicillin, carbenicillin, and related antibiotics
   3309..3413    -  promoter       AmpR promoter: bla
   3461..3595    +  polyA_signal   SV40 poly(A) signal: SV40 polyadenylation signal
   3762..4091    +  CDS            nef (fragment): NEF_HV1BR - Experimental evidence at protein level: Swiss-Prot protein existence level 1. Extracellular Nef protein targets CD4(+) T-lymphocytes for apoptosis by interacting with CXCR4 surface receptors (PubMed:14990729). From Human immunodeficiency virus type 1 group M subtype B (isolate BRU/LAI) (HIV-1).
   4139..4396    +  LTR            5' LTR (truncated): truncated 5' long terminal repeat (LTR) from HIV-1
   4443..4568    +  misc_feature   HIV-1 Ψ: packaging signal of human immunodeficiency virus type 1
   4552..4890    +  CDS            HIV-1 gag (fragment): gag protein from human immunodeficiency virus 1; gag
   5065..5298    +  misc_feature   RRE: The Rev response element (RRE) of HIV-1 allows for Rev-dependent mRNA export from the nucleus to the cytoplasm.
   5675..5775    +  CDS            Rev (fragment): human immunodeficiency virus 1 (HIV-1) Rev protein; rev; enhances nuclear export of unspliced and incompletely spliced viral mRNAs
   5790..5905    +  misc_feature   cPPT/CTS: central polypurine tract and central termination sequence of HIV-1 (lacking the first T)
   5983..6194    +  promoter       EF-1α core promoter: core promoter for human elongation factor EF-1α
   6195..7133    +  intron         EF-1α intron A: intron upstream of the start codon of human EF-1α
   7155..7418    +  CDS            minE: MINE_ECOLI - Experimental evidence at protein level: Swiss-Prot protein existence level 1. Prevents the cell division inhibition by proteins MinC and MinD at internal division sites while permitting inhibition at polar sites. This ensures cell division at the proper site by restricting the formation of a division septum at the midpoint of the long axis of the cell. From Escherichia coli (strain K12).
   7510..8071    +  misc_feature   IRES: internal ribosome entry site (IRES) of the encephalomyocarditis virus (EMCV)
   8080..8499    +  CDS            bsr: BSR_BACCE - Experimental evidence at protein level: Swiss-Prot protein existence level 1. Catalyzes the deamination of the cytosine moiety of the antibiotics blasticidin S, cytomycin and acetylblasticidin S. From Bacillus cereus.
   8526..319     +  misc_feature   WPRE (across the origin): woodchuck hepatitis virus posttranscriptional regulatory element
