[The description below was written by a language model from this plasmid's Addgene catalogue record and pLannotate feature annotations shown in this document.]
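Description:
pLV-EF1a-MinE-IRES-Blast is an HIV-1-based lentiviral transfer plasmid (8,795 bp) built on the pLV-EF1a backbone for expressing untagged E. coli MinE in mammalian cells. In bacteria it is maintained through a high-copy ColE1/pUC-type origin and selected with ampicillin via the β-lactamase gene. Remnants of a lac promoter/operator region and a lacI fragment also sit in the bacterial backbone and have no evident role in the payload.

The viral portion carries the elements needed for packaging and transduction. These are two LTR sequences (both annotated as truncated LTRs, each preceded by a nef fragment), the Ψ packaging signal running into a partial gag sequence, the Rev response element for Rev-dependent nuclear export of the genomic RNA, and the cPPT/CTS, which aids nuclear import of the reverse-transcribed genome. Between the LTRs, the human EF-1α core promoter with its intron A drives a bicistronic transcript. The short minE coding sequence (267 bp insert) comes first, followed by an EMCV IRES that allows cap-independent translation of bsr, the blasticidin S deaminase gene. Both proteins therefore arise from one mRNA, so blasticidin selection enriches for cells that also express MinE. A WPRE downstream of the cassette enhances transcript stability and expression, and an SV40 poly(A) signal is annotated in the backbone.

MinE is the topological specificity factor of the bacterial Min system, where it acts on MinD and MinC to position the division septum. According to the record, the plasmid comes from work on programmable reaction-diffusion systems for designing spatiotemporal signaling circuits in cells. It supplies an untagged MinE component for stable expression in mammalian cells. Partner components such as MinD are not part of this construct.
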