Addgene plasmid #213115: pLV-EF1a-MinE-IRES-Blast
Purpose: Expression of untagged MinE in mammalian cells
Depositing lab: Scott Coyle. Depositing organization: University of Wisconsin, Madison. Publication: A programmable reaction-diffusion system for spatiotemporal cell signaling circuit design. Rajasekaran R, Chang CC, Weix EWZ, Galateo TM, Coyle SM. Cell. 2023 Dec 27:S0092-8674(23)01339-9. doi: 10.1016/j.cell.2023.12.007. PubMed 38181787.
Backbone
  Vector backbone: pLV-EF1a
  Backbone size w/o insert (bp): 8528
  Total vector size (bp): 8795
  Vector type: Mammalian Expression, Lentiviral
  Selectable markers: Blasticidin
Growth in bacteria
  Bacterial resistance: Ampicillin, 100 μg/mL
  Growth temperature: 37°C
  Growth strain: NEB Stable
  Copy number: High Copy
Gene/Insert
  Gene/Insert name: MinE
  Insert size (bp): 267
  Entrez Gene: minE (a.k.a. b1174, ECK1162, minB)
  Promoter: EF1a
  Cloning method: Gibson Cloning
  Sequencing primers: 5′ EF1a_F (TCAAGCCTCAGACAGTGGTTC); 3′ EF1a_R (TAGAGGGAAACCGTTGCTAGC)
Terms and licenses: Academic/Nonprofit Terms; Industry Terms: Not Available to Industry
How to cite: pLV-EF1a-MinE-IRES-Blast was a gift from Scott Coyle (Addgene plasmid # 213115 ; http://n2t.net/addgene:213115 ; RRID:Addgene_213115)
